Addgene plasmid #229598: pCytERM-EGFP-N1
Purpose: Expresses P450-EGFP in mammalian cells
Depositing lab: Kiryl Piatkevich. Depositing organization: Westlake University. Publication: Bright and stable monomeric green fluorescent protein derived from StayGold. Zhang H, Lesnov GD, Subach OM, Zhang W, Kuzmicheva TP, Vlaskina AV, Samygina VR, Chen L, Ye X, Nikolaeva AY, Gabdulkhakov A, Papadaki S, Qin W, Borshchevskiy V, Perfilov MM, Gavrikov AS, Drobizhev M, Mishin AS, Piatkevich KD, Subach FV. Nat Methods. 2024 Apr;21(4):657-665. doi: 10.1038/s41592-024-02203-y. Epub 2024 Feb 26. PubMed 38409224.
Backbone
  Vector backbone: pN1
  Vector type: Mammalian Expression
Growth in bacteria
  Bacterial resistance: Kanamycin, 50 μg/mL
  Growth temperature: 37°C
  Growth strain: DH5alpha
  Copy number: High Copy
Gene/Insert
  Gene/Insert name: EGFP
  Species: Synthetic
  Cloning method: Ligation Independent Cloning
Terms and licenses: Academic/Nonprofit Terms; Industry Terms: Not Available to Industry
How to cite: pCytERM-EGFP-N1 was a gift from Kiryl Piatkevich (Addgene plasmid # 229598 ; http://n2t.net/addgene:229598 ; RRID:Addgene_229598)
