[The description below was written by a language model from this plasmid's Addgene catalogue record and pLannotate feature annotations shown in this document.]
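Description:
pCytERM-EGFP-N1 is a mammalian expression plasmid of about 4.8 kb built on an N1-type backbone, in which the fluorescent protein sits downstream of the cloning site so that a partner sequence is fused to its N-terminus. It is propagated in E. coli at high copy from a ColE1/pUC-type origin and selected with kanamycin. The single NeoR/KanR (Tn5 aminoglycoside phosphotransferase) gene is preceded by both a bacterial bla promoter and the SV40 enhancer/early promoter and is followed by the HSV TK polyadenylation signal, so the same marker can also provide G418 selection in mammalian cells. An f1 origin is present as well. The short annotations for a ble fragment, a bGH poly(A) fragment and an SV40 large T antigen fragment appear to be residual backbone sequence matches rather than functional elements.

The expression cassette is driven by the human CMV immediate early enhancer and promoter and terminated by the SV40 poly(A) signal. The open reading frame begins with a short fragment (under 90 nt) of rabbit cytochrome P450 CYP2C1, joined through remnants of the multiple cloning site to mammalian codon-optimized EGFP. This matches the stated purpose of expressing a P450-EGFP fusion. The name CytERM suggests an N-terminal P450 membrane anchor that would tether EGFP to the cytoplasmic face of the endoplasmic reticulum, although the record does not describe the localization explicitly. Fusions of this kind are generally used to label the ER and to assess the tendency of fluorescent proteins to oligomerize in cells. As the plasmid comes from a study developing a monomeric StayGold-derived green fluorescent protein, it plausibly served as an EGFP reference, but the record does not state this role.
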