Features (pLannotate 1.2.2; 16 found; start..end, strand, type, name):
     61..364     +  enhancer       CMV enhancer: human cytomegalovirus immediate early enhancer
    365..568     +  promoter       CMV promoter: human cytomegalovirus (CMV) immediate early promoter
    591..614     +  misc_feature   MCS (fragment): multiple cloning site
    615..701     +  CDS            CYP2C1 (fragment): CP2C1_RABIT - Experimental evidence at protein level: Swiss-Prot protein existence level 1. Cytochromes P450 are a group of heme-thiolate monooxygenases. In liver microsomes, this enzyme is involved in an NADPH-dependent electron transport pathway. It oxidizes a variety of structurally unrelated compounds, including steroids, fatty acids, and xenobiotics. From Oryctolagus cuniculus (Rabbit).
    696..739     +  misc_feature   MCS (fragment): multiple cloning site
    753..1472    +  CDS            EGFP: the original enhanced GFP (Yang et al., 1996) mammalian codon-optimized
   1488..1571    +  CDS            large T antigen (fragment): large T antigen from SV40 (simian virus 40)
   1594..1715    +  polyA_signal   SV40 poly(A) signal: SV40 polyadenylation signal
   1749..2177    -  rep_origin     f1 ori (sequence partly withheld): f1 bacteriophage origin of replication; arrow indicates direction of (+) strand synthesis
   2204..2308    +  promoter       AmpR promoter: bla
   2310..2667    +  promoter       SV40 promoter: SV40 enhancer and early promoter
   2702..3496    +  CDS            NeoR/KanR: aminoglycoside phosphotransferase from Tn5; aph(3')-II (or nptII); confers resistance to neomycin, kanamycin, and G418 (Geneticin®)
   3517..3669    +  CDS            ble (fragment): BLE_KLEPN - Experimental evidence at protein level: Swiss-Prot protein existence level 1. Binding protein with a strong affinity to the bleomycin family of antibiotics. Binds to CL990; an antimitotic-antibiotic compound. From Klebsiella pneumoniae.
   3728..3775    +  polyA_signal   HSV TK poly(A) signal: herpes simplex virus thymidine kinase polyadenylation signal (Cole and Stacy, 1985)
   3866..3882    -  polyA_signal   bGH poly(A) signal (fragment): bovine growth hormone polyadenylation signal
   4104..4692    +  rep_origin     ori: high-copy-number ColE1/pMB1/pBR322/pUC origin of replication
>Addgene plasmid #229598 | pCytERM-EGFP-N1 | addgene full sequence | sequence record 478806 | Addgene NGS Result
TAGTTATTAATAGTAATCAATTACGGGGTCATTAGTTCATAGCCCATATATGGAGTTCCGCGTTACATAA
CTTACGGTAAATGGCCCGCCTGGCTGACCGCCCAACGACCCCCGCCCATTGACGTCAATAATGACGTATG
TTCCCATAGTAACGCCAATAGGGACTTTCCATTGACGTCAATGGGTGGAGTATTTACGGTAAACTGCCCA
CTTGGCAGTACATCAAGTGTATCATATGCCAAGTACGCCCCCTATTGACGTCAATGACGGTAAATGGCCC
GCCTGGCATTATGCCCAGTACATGACCTTATGGGACTTTCCTACTTGGCAGTACATCTACGTATTAGTCA
TCGCTATTACCATGGTGATGCGGTTTTGGCAGTACATCAATGGGCGTGGATAGCGGTTTGACTCACGGGG
ATTTCCAAGTCTCCACCCCATTGACGTCAATGGGAGTTTGTTTTGGCACCAAAATCAACGGGACTTTCCA
AAATGTCGTAACAACTCCGCCCCATTGACGCAAATGGGCGGTAGGCGTGTACGGTGGGAGGTCTATATAA
GCAGAGCTGGTTTAGTGAACCGTCAGATCCGCTAGCGCTACCGGACTCAGATCTATGGACCCTGTGGTGG
TGCTGGGGCTCTGTCTCTCCTGTTTGCTTCTCCTTTCACTCTGGAAACAGAGCTATGGGGGAGGGAAGCT
TCGAATTCTGCAGTCGACGGTACCGCGGGCCCGGGATCCACCGGTCGCCACCATGGTGAGCAAGGGCGAG
GAGCTGTTCACCGGGGTGGTGCCCATCCTGGTCGAGCTGGACGGCGACGTAAACGGCCACAAGTTCAGCG
TGTCCGGCGAGGGCGAGGGCGATGCCACCTACGGCAAGCTGACCCTGAAGTTCATCTGCACCACCGGCAA
GCTGCCCGTGCCCTGGCCCACCCTCGTGACCACCCTGACCTACGGCGTGCAGTGCTTCAGCCGCTACCCC
GACCACATGAAGCAGCACGACTTCTTCAAGTCCGCCATGCCCGAAGGCTACGTCCAGGAGCGCACCATCT
TCTTCAAGGACGACGGCAACTACAAGACCCGCGCCGAGGTGAAGTTCGAGGGCGACACCCTGGTGAACCG
CATCGAGCTGAAGGGCATCGACTTCAAGGAGGACGGCAACATCCTGGGGCACAAGCTGGAGTACAACTAC
AACAGCCACAACGTCTATATCATGGCCGACAAGCAGAAGAACGGCATCAAGGTGAACTTCAAGATCCGCC
ACAACATCGAGGACGGCAGCGTGCAGCTCGCCGACCACTACCAGCAGAACACCCCCATCGGCGACGGCCC
CGTGCTGCTGCCCGACAACCACTACCTGAGCACCCAGTCCGCCCTGAGCAAAGACCCCAACGAGAAGCGC
GATCACATGGTCCTGCTGGAGTTCGTGACCGCCGCCGGGATCACTCTCGGCATGGACGAGCTGTACAAGT
AAGCGGCCGCGACTCTAGATCATAATCAGCCATACCACATTTGTAGAGGTTTTACTTGCTTTAAAAAACC
TCCCACACCTCCCCCTGAACCTGAAACATAAAATGAATGCAATTGTTGTTGTTAACTTGTTTATTGCAGC
TTATAATGGTTACAAATAAAGCAATAGCATCACAAATTTCACAAATAAAGCATTTTTTTCACTGCATTCT
AGTTGTGGTTTGTCCAAACTCATCAATGTATCTTAAGGCGTAAATTGTAAGCGTTAATATTTTGTTAAAA
TTCGCGTTAAATTTTTGTTAAATCAGCTCATTTTTTAACCAATAGGCCGAAATCGGCAAAATCCCTTATA
AATCAAAAGAATAGACCGAGATAGGGT
[37 nt withheld, positions 1848-1884]
AAAGAACGTGGACTCCAACGTCAAAGG
[49 nt withheld, positions 1912-1960]
T
[91 nt withheld, positions 1962-2052]
G
[124 nt withheld, positions 2054-2177]
CAGGTGGCACTTTTCGGGGAAATGTGCGCGGAACCCCTATTTGTTTATTTTTCTAAATACATTCAAATAT
GTATCCGCTCATGAGACAATAACCCTGATAAATGCTTCAATAATATTGAAAAAGGAAGAGTCCTGAGGCG
GAAAGAACCAGCTGTGGAATGTGTGTCAGTTAGGGTGTGGAAAGTCCCCAGGCTCCCCAGCAGGCAGAAG
TATGCAAAGCATGCATCTCAATTAGTCAGCAACCAGGTGTGGAAAGTCCCCAGGCTCCCCAGCAGGCAGA
AGTATGCAAAGCATGCATCTCAATTAGTCAGCAACCATAGTCCCGCCCCTAACTCCGCCCATCCCGCCCC
TAACTCCGCCCAGTTCCGCCCATTCTCCGCCCCATGGCTGACTAATTTTTTTTATTTATGCAGAGGCCGA
GGCCGCCTCGGCCTCTGAGCTATTCCAGAAGTAGTGAGGAGGCTTTTTTGGAGGCCTAGGCTTTTGCAAA
GATCGATCAAGAGACAGGATGAGGATCGTTTCGCATGATTGAACAAGATGGATTGCACGCAGGTTCTCCG
GCCGCTTGGGTGGAGAGGCTATTCGGCTATGACTGGGCACAACAGACAATCGGCTGCTCTGATGCCGCCG
TGTTCCGGCTGTCAGCGCAGGGGCGCCCGGTTCTTTTTGTCAAGACCGACCTGTCCGGTGCCCTGAATGA
ACTGCAAGACGAGGCAGCGCGGCTATCGTGGCTGGCCACGACGGGCGTTCCTTGCGCAGCTGTGCTCGAC
GTTGTCACTGAAGCGGGAAGGGACTGGCTGCTATTGGGCGAAGTGCCGGGGCAGGATCTCCTGTCATCTC
ACCTTGCTCCTGCCGAGAAAGTATCCATCATGGCTGATGCAATGCGGCGGCTGCATACGCTTGATCCGGC
TACCTGCCCATTCGACCACCAAGCGAAACATCGCATCGAGCGAGCACGTACTCGGATGGAAGCCGGTCTT
GTCGATCAGGATGATCTGGACGAAGAGCATCAGGGGCTCGCGCCAGCCGAACTGTTCGCCAGGCTCAAGG
CGAGCATGCCCGACGGCGAGGATCTCGTCGTGACCCATGGCGATGCCTGCTTGCCGAATATCATGGTGGA
AAATGGCCGCTTTTCTGGATTCATCGACTGTGGCCGGCTGGGTGTGGCGGACCGCTATCAGGACATAGCG
TTGGCTACCCGTGATATTGCTGAAGAGCTTGGCGGCGAATGGGCTGACCGCTTCCTCGTGCTTTACGGTA
TCGCCGCTCCCGATTCGCAGCGCATCGCCTTCTATCGCCTTCTTGACGAGTTCTTCTGAGCGGGACTCTG
GGGTTCGAAATGACCGACCAAGCGACGCCCAACCTGCCATCACGAGATTTCGATTCCACCGCCGCCTTCT
ATGAAAGGTTGGGCTTCGGAATCGTTTTCCGGGACGCCGGCTGGATGATCCTCCAGCGCGGGGATCTCAT
GCTGGAGTTCTTCGCCCACCCTAGGGGGAGGCTAACTGAAACACGGAAGGAGACAATACCGGAAGGAACC
CGCGCTATGACGGCAATAAAAAGACAGAATAAAACGCACGGTGTTGGGTCGTTTGTTCATAAACGCGGGG
TTCGGTCCCAGGGCTGGCACTCTGTCGATACCCCACCGAGACCCCATTGGGGCCAATACGCCCGCGTTTC
TTCCTTTTCCCCACCCCACCCCCCAAGTTCGGGTGAAGGCCCAGGGCTCGCAGCCAACGTCGGGGCGGCA
GGCCCTGCCATAGCCTCAGGTTACTCATATATACTTTAGATTGATTTAAAACTTCATTTTTAATTTAAAA
GGATCTAGGTGAAGATCCTTTTTGATAATCTCATGACCAAAATCCCTTAACGTGAGTTTTCGTTCCACTG
AGCGTCAGACCCCGTAGAAAAGATCAAAGGATCTTCTTGAGATCCTTTTTTTCTGCGCGTAATCTGCTGC
TTGCAAACAAAAAAACCACCGCTACCAGCGGTGGTTTGTTTGCCGGATCAAGAGCTACCAACTCTTTTTC
CGAAGGTAACTGGCTTCAGCAGAGCGCAGATACCAAATACTGTTCTTCTAGTGTAGCCGTAGTTAGGCCA
CCACTTCAAGAACTCTGTAGCACCGCCTACATACCTCGCTCTGCTAATCCTGTTACCAGTGGCTGCTGCC
AGTGGCGATAAGTCGTGTCTTACCGGGTTGGACTCAAGACGATAGTTACCGGATAAGGCGCAGCGGTCGG
GCTGAACGGGGGGTTCGTGCACACAGCCCAGCTTGGAGCGAACGACCTACACCGAACTGAGATACCTACA
GCGTGAGCTATGAGAAAGCGCCACGCTTCCCGAAGGGAGAAAGGCGGACAGGTATCCGGTAAGCGGCAGG
GTCGGAACAGGAGAGCGCACGAGGGAGCTTCCAGGGGGAAACGCCTGGTATCTTTATAGTCCTGTCGGGT
TTCGCCACCTCTGACTTGAGCGTCGATTTTTGTGATGCTCGTCAGGGGGGCGGAGCCTATGGAAAAACGC
CAGCAACGCGGCCTTTTTACGGTTCCTGGCCTTTTGCTGGCCTTTTGCTCACATGTTCTTTCCTGCGTTA
TCCCCTGATTCTGTGGATAACCGTATTACCGCCATGCAT
